Addgene plasmid #157377: pD649-HAsp-VSIG10-COMP5AP-AviTag-9xHis
Purpose: Mammalian expression of cell-surface protein extracellular domain fused to COMP5AP-AviTag-9xHis. Protein is secreted from cells.
Depositing lab: Chris Garcia. Depositing organization: Stanford University. Publication: A Human IgSF Cell-Surface Interactome Reveals a Complex Network of Protein-Protein Interactions. Wojtowicz WM, Vielmetter J, Fernandes RA, Siepe DH, Eastman CL, Chisholm GB, Cox S, Klock H, Anderson PW, Rue SM, Miller JJ, Glaser SM, Bragstad ML, Vance J, Lam AW, Lesley SA, Zinn K, Garcia KC. Cell. 2020 Aug 20;182(4):1027-1043.e17. doi: 10.1016/j.cell.2020.07.025. PubMed 32822567.
Backbone
  Vector backbone: pD649
  Backbone size w/o insert (bp): 7153
  Vector type: Mammalian Expression
Growth in bacteria
  Bacterial resistance: Ampicillin, 100 μg/mL
  Growth temperature: 37°C
  Growth strain: DH5alpha
  Copy number: High Copy
Gene/Insert
  Gene/Insert name: VSIG10 (alt name: VSI10)
  Species: H. sapiens (human)
  Insert size (bp): 1149
  Entrez Gene: VSIG10 (a.k.a. MGC1013, FLJ20674)
  Promoter: CMV/SP6
  Tag / fusion protein: COMP5AP-AviTag-9xHis (C terminal on backbone)
  Cloning method: Restriction Enzyme; 5′ cloning site GCGGCCGC (not destroyed); 3′ cloning site GGCGCGCC (not destroyed)
  Sequencing primers: 5′ ATTTAGGTGACACTATAG; 3′ CGTCGCACTCCATCACGGTG
Resource information
  A portion of this plasmid was derived from a plasmid made by: synthesis by ThermoFisher
Terms and licenses: Academic/Nonprofit Terms; Industry Terms: Not Available to Industry
Depositor comments: Some plasmids in this collection may have an IS4-like element ISVsa5 family transposase upstream of the CMV promoter.
How to cite: pD649-HAsp-VSIG10-COMP5AP-AviTag-9xHis was a gift from Chris Garcia (Addgene plasmid # 157377 ; http://n2t.net/addgene:157377 ; RRID:Addgene_157377)
