[The description below was written by a language model from this plasmid's Addgene catalogue record and pLannotate feature annotations shown in this document.]
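Description:
pD649-HAsp-VSIG10-COMP5AP-AviTag-9xHis is a mammalian expression plasmid (8,302 bp in the depositor's full sequence) built on the pD649 backbone. It produces a secreted, multimerised form of the extracellular domain of human VSIG10, an immunoglobulin-superfamily cell-surface protein. It is propagated in E. coli as a high-copy plasmid through a ColE1/pUC-type origin, with ampicillin selection from the β-lactamase gene. The annotation also finds an SV40 early promoter/EM7 promoter cassette driving a puromycin N-acetyltransferase gene with an SV40 poly(A) signal. This could in principle allow puromycin selection in mammalian cells, although the record does not mention that use. Short kanamycin-resistance, lacZα, ble and f1 ori fragments appear to be backbone remnants. The depositor notes that some plasmids in this collection may carry an IS4-like transposase insertion upstream of the CMV promoter; none is annotated here.

Expression is driven by the CMV immediate-early enhancer and promoter, followed by a CMV intron A fragment. An SP6 promoter lies just before the coding region, and transcripts end at a bGH polyadenylation signal. The open reading frame begins with a signal peptide, named "HAsp" in the construct but matched by the annotation software to a mouse IgH signal sequence fragment. The VSIG10 ectodomain (about 1.15 kb) follows, cloned between retained NotI and AscI sites. It is fused at its C terminus to the coiled-coil segment of rat cartilage oligomeric matrix protein, which assembles into pentamers, then to human placental alkaline phosphatase, an AviTag for enzymatic biotinylation, and a polyhistidine tag (9xHis by name, annotated as 8xHis). The pentameric fusion raises avidity for weak receptor–ligand contacts, and the phosphatase gives an enzymatic readout. This suits it to the protein–protein interaction screening for which the collection was made.
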