Features (pLannotate 1.2.2; 24 found; start..end, strand, type, name):
    119..143     -  CDS            KanR (fragment): aminoglycoside phosphotransferase; aph(3')-Ia; confers resistance to kanamycin
    254..842     +  rep_origin     ori: high-copy-number ColE1/pMB1/pBR322/pUC origin of replication
   1067..1084    +  terminator     rrnB T2 terminator (fragment): transcription terminator T2 from the E. coli rrnB gene
   1109..1128    -  CDS            lacZα (fragment): LacZα fragment of β-galactosidase; lacZ fragment
   1584..1600    +  protein_bind   lac operator: The lac repressor binds to the lac operator to inhibit transcription in E. coli. This inhibition can be relieved by adding lactose or isopropyl-β-D-thiogalactopyranoside (IPTG). lac repressor encoded by lacI
   1843..2146    +  enhancer       CMV enhancer: human cytomegalovirus immediate early enhancer
   2147..2350    +  promoter       CMV promoter: human cytomegalovirus (CMV) immediate early promoter
   2486..2529    +  intron         CMV intron (fragment): modified intron A from human cytomegalovirus
   2581..2599    +  promoter       SP6 promoter: promoter for bacteriophage SP6 RNA polymerase
   2603..2640    +  CDS            IgH signal sequence (fragment): signal sequence from the mouse immunoglobulin heavy chain variable region
   2746..3897    +  CDS            VSIG10 (fragment): VSI10_HUMAN - Experimental evidence at transcript level: Swiss-Prot protein existence level 2. From Homo sapiens (Human).
   3994..4173    +  CDS            Comp (fragment): COMP_RAT - Experimental evidence at protein level: Swiss-Prot protein existence level 1. May play a role in the structural integrity of cartilage via its interaction with other extracellular matrix proteins such as the collagens and fibronectin. Can mediate the interaction of chondrocytes with the cartilage extracellular matrix through interaction with cell surface integrin receptors. Could play a role in the pathogenesis of osteoarthritis. Potent suppressor of apoptosis in both primary chondrocytes and transformed cells. Suppresses apoptosis by blocking the activation of caspase-3 and by indu
   4161..5613    +  CDS            SEAP (fragment): secreted alkaline phosphatase from human placenta The natural enzyme has a C-terminal transmembrane sequence that is replaced by a GPI anchor.
   5638..5679    +  CDS            AviTag™ (fragment): peptide tag that allows for enzymatic biotinylation
   5683..5706    +  CDS            8xHis: 8xHis affinity tag
   5852..5963    +  polyA_signal   bGH poly(A) signal: bovine growth hormone polyadenylation signal
   5964..6072    +  rep_origin     f1 ori (fragment): f1 bacteriophage origin of replication; arrow indicates direction of (+) strand synthesis
   6086..6415    +  promoter       SV40 promoter: SV40 enhancer and early promoter
   6463..6510    +  promoter       EM7 promoter: synthetic bacterial promoter&nbsp
   6529..7128    +  CDS            PuroR (fragment): puromycin N-acetyltransferase; pac from Streptomyces; confers resistance to puromycin
   7138..7263    +  CDS            ble (fragment): BLE_KLEPN - Experimental evidence at protein level: Swiss-Prot protein existence level 1. Binding protein with a strong affinity to the bleomycin family of antibiotics. Binds to CL990; an antimitotic-antibiotic compound. From Klebsiella pneumoniae.
   7258..7379    +  polyA_signal   SV40 poly(A) signal: SV40 polyadenylation signal
   7432..8292    -  CDS            AmpR: β-lactamase; bla; confers resistance to ampicillin, carbenicillin, and related antibiotics
   8295..89      -  promoter       AmpR promoter (fragment) (across the origin): bla
>Addgene plasmid #157377 | pD649-HAsp-VSIG10-COMP5AP-AviTag-9xHis | depositor full sequence | sequence record 303863 | Full Sequence
TTTCAATATTATTGAAGCATTTATCAGGGTTATTGTCTCATGAGCGGATACATATTTGAATGTATTTAGA
AAAATAAACAAATAGGGGTCAGTGTTACAACCAATTAACCAATTCTGAACATTATCGCGAGCCCATTTAT
ACCTGAATATGGCTCATAACACCCCTTGCTCATGACCAAAATCCCTTAACGTGAGTTACGCGCGCGTCGT
TCCACTGAGCGTCAGACCCCGTAGAAAAGATCAAAGGATCTTCTTGAGATCCTTTTTTTCTGCGCGTAAT
CTGCTGCTTGCAAACAAAAAAACCACCGCTACCAGCGGTGGTTTGTTTGCCGGATCAAGAGCTACCAACT
CTTTTTCCGAAGGTAACTGGCTTCAGCAGAGCGCAGATACCAAATACTGTTCTTCTAGTGTAGCCGTAGT
TAGCCCACCACTTCAAGAACTCTGTAGCACCGCCTACATACCTCGCTCTGCTAATCCTGTTACCAGTGGC
TGCTGCCAGTGGCGATAAGTCGTGTCTTACCGGGTTGGACTCAAGACGATAGTTACCGGATAAGGCGCAG
CGGTCGGGCTGAACGGGGGGTTCGTGCACACAGCCCAGCTTGGAGCGAACGACCTACACCGAACTGAGAT
ACCTACAGCGTGAGCTATGAGAAAGCGCCACGCTTCCCGAAGGGAGAAAGGCGGACAGGTATCCGGTAAG
CGGCAGGGTCGGAACAGGAGAGCGCACGAGGGAGCTTCCAGGGGGAAACGCCTGGTATCTTTATAGTCCT
GTCGGGTTTCGCCACCTCTGACTTGAGCGTCGATTTTTGTGATGCTCGTCAGGGGGGCGGAGCCTATGGA
AAAACGCCAGCAACGCGGCCTTTTTACGGTTCCTGGCCTTTTGCTGGCCTTTTGCTCACATGTTCTTTCC
TGCGTTATCCCCTGATTCTGTGGATAACCGTATTACCGCCTTTGAGTGAGCTGATACCGCTCGCCGCAGC
CGAACGACCGAGCGCAGCGAGTCAGTGAGCGAGGAAGCGGAAGGCGAGAGTAGGGAACTGCCAGGCATCA
AACTAAGCAGAAGGCCCCTGACGGATGGCCTTTTTGCGTTTCTACAAACTCTTTCTGTGTTGTAAAACGA
CGGCCAGTCTTAAGCTCGGGCCCCCTGGGCGGTTCTGATAACGAGTAATCGTTAATCCGCAAATAACGTA
AAAACCCGCTTCGGCGGGTTTTTTTATGGGGGGAGTTTAGGGAAAGAGCATTTGTCAGAATATTTAAGGG
CGCCTGTCACTTTGCTTGATATATGAGAATTATTTAACCTTATAAATGAGAAAAAAGCAACGCACTTTAA
ATAAGATACGTTGCTTTTTCGATTGATGAACACCTATAATTAAACTATTCATCTATTATTTATGATTTTT
TGTATATACAATATTTCTAGTTTGTTAAAGAGAATTAAGAAAATAAATCTCGAAAATAATAAAGGGAAAA
TCAGTTTTTGATATCAAAATTATACATGTCAACGATAATACAAAATATAATACAAACTATAAGATGTTAT
CAGTATTTATTATCATTTAGAATAAATTTTGTGTCGCCCTTAATTGTGAGCGGATAACAATTACGAGCTT
CATGCACAGTGGCGTTGACTCAATATTGGCCATTAGCCATATTATTCATTGGTTATATAGCATAAATCAA
TATTGGCTATTGGCCATTGCATACGTTGTATCTATATCATAATATGTACATTTATATTGGCTCATGTCCA
ATATGACCGCCATGTTGGCATTGATTATTGACTAGTTATTAATAGTAATCAATTACGGGGTCATTAGTTC
ATAGCCCATATATGGAGTTCCGCGTTACATAACTTACGGTAAATGGCCCGCCTGGCTGACCGCCCAACGA
CCCCCGCCCATTGACGTCAATAATGACGTATGTTCCCATAGTAACGCCAATAGGGACTTTCCATTGACGT
CAATGGGTGGAGTATTTACGGTAAACTGCCCACTTGGCAGTACATCAAGTGTATCATATGCCAAGTACGC
CCCCTATTGACGTCAATGACGGTAAATGGCCCGCCTGGCATTATGCCCAGTACATGACCTTATGGGACTT
TCCTACTTGGCAGTACATCTACGTATTAGTCATCGCTATTACCATGGTGATGCGGTTTTGGCAGTACATC
AATGGGCGTGGATAGCGGTTTGACTCACGGGGATTTCCAAGTCTCCACCCCATTGACGTCAATGGGAGTT
TGTTTTGGCACCAAAATCAACGGGACTTTCCAAAATGTCGTAACAACTCCGCCCCATTGACGCAAATGGG
CGGTAGGCGTGTACGGTGGGAGGTCTATATAAGCAGAGCTCGTTTAGTGAACCGTCAGATCGCCTGGAGA
CGCCATCCACGCTGTTTTGACCTCCATAGAAGACACCGGGACCGATCCAGCCTCCGCGGCCGGGAACGGT
GCATTGGAACGCGGATTCCCCGTGCCAAGAGTGACGTAAGTACCGCCTATAGAGTCTATAGGCCCACCCC
CTTGGCTTCGTTAGAACGCGGCTACAATTAATACATAACCTTATGTATCATACACATACGATTTAGGTGA
CACTATAGAATAACATCCACTTTGCCTTTCTCTCCACAGGTGTCCACTCCCAGGTCCAACTGCACCTCGG
TTCTATCGAAAACGCGCCTGCTAGCGCCACCATGAAGACCATCATTGCCCTGAGCTACATCTTCTGCCTG
GTGTTCGCTGCGGCCGCCGTTGTGATTGGAGAGGTGCACGAGAATGTGACCCTGCACTGTGGCAACATCA
GCGGCCTGAGAGGCCAAGTGACCTGGTACAGAAACAACAGCGAGCCCGTGTTCCTGCTGAGCAGCAACAG
TTCTCTGAGGCCTGCCGAGCCTAGATTCAGCCTGGTGGATGCCACAAGCCTGCACATCGAGTCTCTGTCT
CTGGGCGACGAGGGCATCTACACCTGTCAAGAGATCCTGAACGTGACCCAGTGGTTCCAAGTGTGGCTGC
AGGTTGCCAGCGGACCCTATCAGATCGAGGTGCACATTGTGGCCACCGGCACACTGCCTAATGGCACACT
GTATGCCGCCAGAGGCAGCCAGGTGGACTTCAGCTGTAACAGCAGCAGCAGACCTCCTCCTGTGGTGGAA
TGGTGGTTTCAGGCCCTGAACAGCAGCTCCGAGAGCTTCGGCCACAACCTGACCGTGAACTTCTTCAGCC
TGCTGCTGATCTCCCCTAACCTGCAGGGCAATTACACATGTCTGGCTCTGAACCAGCTGAGCAAGCGGCA
CAGAAAAGTGACCACCGAGCTGCTGGTGTACTACCCTCCTCCATCCGCTCCTCAGTGTTGGGCCCAGATG
GCCAGCGGCTCTTTTATGCTGCAGCTGACCTGCAGATGGGACGGCGGCTATCCCGATCCTGACTTCCTGT
GGATTGAGGAACCTGGCGGCGTGATCGTGGGCAAGTCTAAGCTGGGAGTCGAGATGCTGAGCGAGAGCCA
GCTGTCCGACGGCAAAAAGTTTAAGTGCGTGACCAGCCACATCGTGGGCCCTGAATCTGGCGCCTCTTGC
ATGGTGCAGATCAGAGGACCTTCTCTGCTGTCCGAGCCTATGAAGACCTGCTTCACCGGCGGCAACGTGA
CACTGACTTGTCAGGTGTCAGGCGCCTATCCTCCTGCCAAGATCCTGTGGCTGCGGAACCTGACACAGCC
CGAAGTGATCATCCAGCCTAGCAGCCGGCACCTGATCACACAGGATGGCCAGAATAGCACCCTGACCATC
CACAACTGCAGCCAGGATCTGGACGAGGGCTACTACATCTGCAGAGCCGATTCTCCCGTGGGCGTCAGAG
AGATGGAAATCTGGCTGAGCGTGAAAGAGCCCCTGAACATCGGCGGAGGCGCGCCGGAAGATCAAGTTGA
TCCAAGATTGATTGATGGCAAGGGCGGATCTCTGGAGGTGCTGTTCCAGGGACCAGGCGGAAGCGGCAAT
CCCGGCGGCGATCTGGCCCCCCAGATGCTGCGCGAGCTGCAGGAGACCAATGCCGCCCTGCAGGACGTGC
GCGAGCTGCTGCGCCACCGCGTGAAGGAGATCACCTTCCTGAAGAACACCGTGATGGAGTGCGACGCCTG
CGGTATGCAGCCCTCTAGAGGCTCCGGCTCCATCATCCCAGTTGAGGAGGAGAACCCGGACTTCTGGAAC
CGCGAGGCAGCCGAGGCCCTGGGTGCCGCCAAGAAGCTGCAGCCTGCACAGACAGCCGCCAAGAACCTCA
TCATCTTCCTGGGCGATGGGATGGGGGTGTCTACGGTGACAGCTGCCAGGATCCTAAAAGGGCAGAAGAA
GGACAAACTGGGGCCTGAGATACCCCTGGCCATGGACCGCTTCCCATATGTGGCTCTGTCCAAGACATAC
AATGTAGACAAACATGTGCCAGACAGTGGAGCCACAGCCACGGCCTACCTGTGCGGGGTCAAGGGCAACT
TCCAGACCATTGGCTTGAGTGCAGCCGCCCGCTTTAACCAGTGCAACACGACACGCGGCAACGAGGTCAT
CTCCGTGATGAATCGGGCCAAGAAAGCAGGGAAGTCAGTGGGAGTGGTAACCACCACACGAGTGCAGCAC
GCCTCGCCAGCCGGCACCTACGCCCACACGGTGAACCGCAACTGGTACTCGGACGCCGACGTGCCTGCCT
CGGCCCGCCAGGAGGGGTGCCAGGACATCGCTACGCAGCTCATCTCCAACATGGACATTGACGTGATCCT
AGGTGGAGGCCGAAAGTACATGTTTCGCATGGGAACCCCAGACCCTGAGTACCCAGATGACTACAGCCAA
GGTGGGACCAGGCTGGACGGGAAGAATCTGGTGCAGGAATGGCTGGCGAAGCGCCAGGGTGCCCGGTATG
TGTGGAACCGCACTGAGCTCATGCAGGCTTCCCTGGACCCGTCTGTGACCCATCTCATGGGTCTCTTTGA
GCCTGGAGACATGAAATACGAGATCCACCGAGACTCCACACTGGACCCCTCCCTGATGGAGATGACAGAG
GCTGCCCTGCGCCTGCTGAGCAGGAACCCCCGCGGCTTCTTCCTCTTCGTGGAGGGTGGTCGCATCGACC
ATGGTCATCATGAAAGCAGGGCTTACCGGGCACTGACTGAGACGATCATGTTCGACGACGCCATTGAGAG
GGCGGGCCAGCTCACCAGCGAGGAGGACACGCTGAGCCTCGTCACTGCCGACCACTCCCACGTCTTCTCC
TTCGGAGGCTACCCCCTGCGAGGGAGCTCCATCTTCGGGCTGGCCCCTGGCAAGGCCCGGGACAGGAAGG
CCTACACGGTCCTCCTATACGGAAACGGTCCAGGCTATGTGCTCAAGGACGGCGCCCGGCCGGATGTTAC
CGAGAGCGAGAGCGGGAGCCCCGAGTATCGGCAGCAGTCAGCAGTGCCCCTGGACGAAGAGACCCACGCA
GGCGAGGACGTGGCGGTGTTCGCGCGCGGCCCGCAGGCGCACCTGGTTCACGGCGTGCAGGAGCAGACCT
TCATAGCGCACGTCATGGCCTTCGCCGCCTGCCTGGAGCCCTACACCGCCTGCGACCTGGCGCCCCCCGC
CGGCACCACCGACGCCGCGCACCCGGGTGGCGGAGGACTGAACGACATCTTCGAGGCTCAGAAAATCGAA
TGGCACGAACATCACCATCACCATCACCATCACCATTAAGGCCGGCCTGTAGTCACTGGCACAACGCGTT
ACCCGGTAAGCCAATCGGGTATACACGGTCGTCATACTGCAGACAGGGTTCTTCTACTTTGCAAGATAGT
CTTGAGTAGTAAAATAAATAGATAGAGAAAATCAGCCTCGACTGTGCCTTCTAGTTGCCAGCCATCTGTT
GTTTGCCCCTCCCCCGTGCCTTCCTTGACCCTGGAAGGTGCCACTCCCACTGTCCTTTCCTAATAAAATG
AGGAAATTGCATCACAACACTCAACCCTATCTCGGTCTATTCTTTTGATTTATAAGGGATTTTGCCGATT
TCGGCCTATTGGTTAAAAAATGAGCTGATTTAACAAAAATTTAACGCGAATTAATTCTGTGGAATGTGTG
TCAGTTAGGGTGTGGAAAGTCCCCAGGCTCCCCAGCAGGCAGAAGTATGCAAAGCATGCATCTCAATTAG
TCAGCAACCAGGTGTGGAAAGTCCCCAGGCTCCCCAGCAGGCAGAAGTATGCAAAGCATGCATCTCAATT
AGTCAGCAACCATAGTCCCGCCCCTAACTCCGCCCATCCCGCCCCTAACTCCGCCCAGTTCCGCCCATTC
TCCGCCCCATGGCTGACTAATTTTTTTTATTTATGCAGAGGCCGAGGCCGCCTCTGCCTCTGAGCTATTC
CAGAAGTAGTGAGGAGGCTTTTTTGGAGGCCTAGGCTTTTGCAAAAAGCTCCCGGGAGCTTGTATATCCA
TTTTCGGATCTGATCAGCACGTGTTGACAATTAATCATCGGCATAGTATATCGGCATAGTATAATACGAC
AAGGTGAGGAACTAAACCATGACCGAGTACAAGCCCACGGTGCGCCTCGCCACCCGCGACGACGTCCCCA
GGGCCGTACGCACCCTCGCCGCCGCGTTCGCCGACTACCCCGCCACGCGCCACACCGTCGATCCGGACCG
CCACATCGAGCGGGTCACCGAGCTGCAAGAACTCTTCCTCACGCGCGTCGGGCTCGACATCGGCAAGGTG
TGGGTCGCGGACGACGGCGCCGCGGTGGCGGTCTGGACCACGCCGGAGAGCGTCGAAGCGGGGGCGGTGT
TCGCCGAGATCGGCCCGCGCATGGCCGAGTTGAGCGGTTCCCGGCTGGCCGCGCAGCAACAGATGGAAGG
CCTCCTGGCGCCGCACCGGCCCAAGGAGCCCGCGTGGTTCCTGGCCACCGTCGGCGTCTCGCCCGACCAC
CAGGGCAAGGGTCTGGGCAGCGCCGTCGTGCTCCCCGGAGTGGAGGCGGCCGAGCGCGCCGGGGTGCCCG
CCTTCCTGGAGACATCCGCGCCCCGCAACCTCCCCTTCTACGAGCGGCTCGGCTTCACCGTCACCGCCGA
CGTCGAGGTGCCCGAAGGACCGCGCACCTGGTGCATGACCCGCAAGCCCGGTGCCTGACACGTGCTACGA
GATTTCGATTCCACCGCCGCCTTCTATGAAAGGTTGGGCTTCGGAATCGTTTTCCGGGACGCCGGCTGGA
TGATCCTCCAGCGCGGGGATCTCATGCTGGAGTTCTTCGCCCACCCCAACTTGTTTATTGCAGCTTATAA
TGGTTACAAATAAAGCAATAGCATCACAAATTTCACAAATAAAGCATTTTTTTCACTGCATTCTAGTTGT
GGTTTGTCCAAACTCATCAATGTATCTTATCATGTCTGTATACCGTCGACCTCTAGCTAGAGCTTGGCGT
AATCATGGTCATTACCAATGCTTAATCAGTGAGGCACCTATCTCAGCGATCTGTCTATTTCGTTCATCCA
TAGTTGCCTGACTCCCCGTCGTGTAGATAACTACGATACGGGAGGGCTTACCATCTGGCCCCAGCGCTGC
GATGATACCGCGAGAACCACGCTCACCGGCTCCGGATTTATCAGCAATAAACCAGCCAGCCGGAAGGGCC
GAGCGCAGAAGTGGTCCTGCAACTTTATCCGCCTCCATCCAGTCTATTAATTGTTGCCGGGAAGCTAGAG
TAAGTAGTTCGCCAGTTAATAGTTTGCGCAACGTTGTTGCCATCGCTACAGGCATCGTGGTGTCACGCTC
GTCGTTTGGTATGGCTTCATTCAGCTCCGGTTCCCAACGATCAAGGCGAGTTACATGATCCCCCATGTTG
TGCAAAAAAGCGGTTAGCTCCTTCGGTCCTCCGATCGTTGTCAGAAGTAAGTTGGCCGCAGTGTTATCAC
TCATGGTTATGGCAGCACTGCATAATTCTCTTACTGTCATGCCATCCGTAAGATGCTTTTCTGTGACTGG
TGAGTACTCAACCAAGTCATTCTGAGAATAGTGTATGCGGCGACCGAGTTGCTCTTGCCCGGCGTCAATA
CGGGATAATACCGCGCCACATAGCAGAACTTTAAAAGTGCTCATCATTGGAAAACGTTCTTCGGGGCGAA
AACTCTCAAGGATCTTACCGCTGTTGAGATCCAGTTCGATGTAACCCACTCGTGCACCCAACTGATCTTC
AGCATCTTTTACTTTCACCAGCGTTTCTGGGTGAGCAAAAACAGGAAGGCAAAATGCCGCAAAAAAGGGA
ATAAGGGCGACACGGAAATGTTGAATACTCATATTCTTCCTT
