>Addgene plasmid #157377 | pD649-HAsp-VSIG10-COMP5AP-AviTag-9xHis | depositor partial sequence | sequence record 303864 | insert (extracellular domain)
GTTGTGATTGGAGAGGTGCACGAGAATGTGACCCTGCACTGTGGCAACATCAGCGGCCTGAGAGGCCAAG
TGACCTGGTACAGAAACAACAGCGAGCCCGTGTTCCTGCTGAGCAGCAACAGTTCTCTGAGGCCTGCCGA
GCCTAGATTCAGCCTGGTGGATGCCACAAGCCTGCACATCGAGTCTCTGTCTCTGGGCGACGAGGGCATC
TACACCTGTCAAGAGATCCTGAACGTGACCCAGTGGTTCCAAGTGTGGCTGCAGGTTGCCAGCGGACCCT
ATCAGATCGAGGTGCACATTGTGGCCACCGGCACACTGCCTAATGGCACACTGTATGCCGCCAGAGGCAG
CCAGGTGGACTTCAGCTGTAACAGCAGCAGCAGACCTCCTCCTGTGGTGGAATGGTGGTTTCAGGCCCTG
AACAGCAGCTCCGAGAGCTTCGGCCACAACCTGACCGTGAACTTCTTCAGCCTGCTGCTGATCTCCCCTA
ACCTGCAGGGCAATTACACATGTCTGGCTCTGAACCAGCTGAGCAAGCGGCACAGAAAAGTGACCACCGA
GCTGCTGGTGTACTACCCTCCTCCATCCGCTCCTCAGTGTTGGGCCCAGATGGCCAGCGGCTCTTTTATG
CTGCAGCTGACCTGCAGATGGGACGGCGGCTATCCCGATCCTGACTTCCTGTGGATTGAGGAACCTGGCG
GCGTGATCGTGGGCAAGTCTAAGCTGGGAGTCGAGATGCTGAGCGAGAGCCAGCTGTCCGACGGCAAAAA
GTTTAAGTGCGTGACCAGCCACATCGTGGGCCCTGAATCTGGCGCCTCTTGCATGGTGCAGATCAGAGGA
CCTTCTCTGCTGTCCGAGCCTATGAAGACCTGCTTCACCGGCGGCAACGTGACACTGACTTGTCAGGTGT
CAGGCGCCTATCCTCCTGCCAAGATCCTGTGGCTGCGGAACCTGACACAGCCCGAAGTGATCATCCAGCC
TAGCAGCCGGCACCTGATCACACAGGATGGCCAGAATAGCACCCTGACCATCCACAACTGCAGCCAGGAT
CTGGACGAGGGCTACTACATCTGCAGAGCCGATTCTCCCGTGGGCGTCAGAGAGATGGAAATCTGGCTGA
GCGTGAAAGAGCCCCTGAACATCGGCGGA
